>Addgene plasmid #108134 | mCherry-FKBP-SAC1-HLx4 | addgene full sequence | sequence record 207718 | Addgene NGS Result
GCCATGCATTAGTTATTAATAGTAATCAATTACGGGGTCATTAGTTCATAGCCCATATATGGAGTTCCGC
GTTACATAACTTACGGTAAATGGCCCGCCTGGCTGACCGCCCAACGACCCCCGCCCATTGACGTCAATAA
TGACGTATGTTCCCATAGTAACGCCAATAGGGACTTTCCATTGACGTCAATGGGTGGAGTATTTACGGTA
AACTGCCCACTTGGCAGTACATCAAGTGTATCATATGCCAAGTACGCCCCCTATTGACGTCAATGACGGT
AAATGGCCCGCCTGGCATTATGCCCAGTACATGACCTTATGGGACTTTCCTACTTGGCAGTACATCTACG
TATTAGTCATCGCTATTACCATGGTGATGCGGTTTTGGCAGTACATCAATGGGCGTGGATAGCGGTTTGA
CTCACGGGGATTTCCAAGTCTCCACCCCATTGACGTCAATGGGAGTTTGTTTTGGCACCAAAATCAACGG
GACTTTCCAAAATGTCGTAACAACTCCGCCCCATTGACGCAAATGGGCGGTAGGCGTGTACGGTGGGAGG
TCTATATAAGCAGAGCTGGTTTAGTGAACCGTCAGATCCGCTAGCGCTACCGGTCGCCACCATGGTGAGC
AAGGGCGAGGAGGATAACATGGCCATCATCAAGGAGTTCATGCGCTTCAAGGTGCACATGGAGGGCTCCG
TGAACGGCCACGAGTTCGAGATCGAGGGCGAGGGCGAGGGCCGCCCCTACGAGGGCACCCAGACCGCCAA
GCTGAAGGTGACCAAGGGTGGCCCCCTGCCCTTCGCCTGGGACATCCTGTCCCCTCAGTTCATGTACGGC
TCCAAGGCCTACGTGAAGCACCCCGCCGACATCCCCGACTACTTGAAGCTGTCCTTCCCCGAGGGCTTCA
AGTGGGAGCGCGTGATGAACTTCGAGGACGGCGGCGTGGTGACCGTGACCCAGGACTCCTCCCTGCAGGA
CGGCGAGTTCATCTACAAGGTGAAGCTGCGCGGCACCAACTTCCCCTCCGACGGCCCCGTAATGCAGAAG
AAGACCATGGGCTGGGAGGCCTCCTCCGAGCGGATGTACCCCGAGGACGGCGCCCTGAAGGGCGAGATCA
AGCAGAGGCTGAAGCTGAAGGACGGCGGCCACTACGACGCTGAGGTCAAGACCACCTACAAGGCCAAGAA
GCCCGTGCAGCTGCCCGGCGCCTACAACGTCAACATCAAGTTGGACATCACCTCCCACAACGAGGACTAC
ACCATCGTGGAACAGTACGAACGCGCCGAGGGCCGCCACTCCACCGGCGGCATGGACGAGCTGTACAAGT
CCGGACTCAGATCTCGAAGCGCGGCCGCGGGAGCAGGAGGAGCAGCTCGAGCGGCGCTGGGAGTGCAGGT
GGAAACCATCTCCCCAGGAGACGGGCGCACCTTCCCCAAGCGCGGCCAGACCTGCGTGGTGCACTACACC
GGGATGCTTGAAGATGGAAAGAAATTTGATTCCTCCCGGGACAGAAACAAGCCCTTTAAGTTTATGCTAG
GCAAGCAGGAGGTGATCCGAGGCTGGGAAGAAGGGGTTGCCCAGATGAGTGTGGGTCAGAGAGCCAAACT
GACTATATCTCCAGATTATGCCTATGGTGCCACTGGGCACCCAGGCATCATCCCACCACATGCCACTCTC
GTCTTCGATGTGGAGCTTCTAAAACTGGAAAGTGCTGGTGGTAGTGCTGGTGGTAGTGCTGGTGGTAGTG
CTGGTGGTAGTGCTGGTGGTCCGCGAGCTCAAGCTTCGAATTCTGCAATGGCGACGGCGGCCTACGAGCA
GCTGAAGCTGCATATCACACCTGAAAAATTTTATGTGGAAGCTTGTGATGATGGAGCAGATGACGTACTT
ACCATTGACCGTGTGTCCACAGAGGTTACCCTTGCAGTCAAGAAAGATGTTCCTCCTTCAGCTGTCACAA
GACCAATATTTGGTATACTGGGCACAATCCATCTGGTGGCAGGTAATTATCTTATAGTCATTACCAAAAA
GATAAAAGTAGGTGAATTTTTCAGTCATGTAGTCTGGAAAGCAACAGATTTTGATGTCCTTTCTTATAAG
AAGACAATGTTGCACTTAACTGATATTCAGTTACAAGATAATAAAACCTTCCTAGCGATGCTAAACCATG
TCTTGAATGTGGATGGATTTTACTTTTCAACAACATATGATTTGACCCATACTTTGCAGCGGCTATCCAA
CACTAGTCCTGAATTCCAAGAAATGAGTCTCTTGGAAAGGGCAGATCAGCGGTTTGTATGGAATGGTCAT
CTTCTAAGAGAACTTTCTGCACAGCCAGAGGTTCATCGGTTTGCCCTTCCAGTGTTACATGGCTTTATTA
CCATGCATTCATGTTCTATTAATGGAAAATACTTTGATTGGATTCTCATCTCGAGGAGGAGCTGTTTCAG
AGCTGGTGTGCGCTATTATGTAAGAGGAATTGATTCGGAAGGCCATGCAGCTAACTTTGTAGAAACAGAA
CAAATTGTGCACTACAATGGGAGCAAAGCTTCGTTTGTACAGACTCGAGGATCAATACCTGTTTTCTGGT
CCCAAAGACCAAACCTCAAGTACAAACCACTGCCACAGATCAGCAAAGTAGCAAATCACATGGACGGTTT
CCAAAGGCATTTTGATTCCCAAGTAATTATTTATGGAAAACAAGTTATAATCAATCTGATTAACCAGAAG
GGCTCGGAGAAGCCACTTGAGCAGACATTTGCAACAATGGTGTCTTCCTTGGGAAGTGGAATGATGAGAT
ACATTGCCTTTGACTTCCATAAGGAATGTAAAAATATGAGATGGGATCGACTAAGTATTTTATTGGATCA
GGTAGCAGAAATGCAAGATGAATTAAGTTATTTTCTAGTGGACTCTGCTGGCCAGGTGGTGGCAAACCAG
GAAGGCGTGTTCCGAAGCAATTGCATGGATTGTCTAGATAGAACCAATGTGATCCAGAGTTTGTTAGCTC
GTCGTTCACTTCAGGCCCAACTTCAGAGACTAGGAGTTTTGCATGTGGGACAAAAGCTTGAAGAACAAGA
TGAATTTGAGAAGATTTTCAAAAATGCCTGGGCTGACAACGCAAATGCTTGTGCCAAGCAATATGCGGGA
ACTGGTGCCTTGAAGACTGACTTTACCAGAACTGGAAAGAGAACTCATTTGGGACTTATAATGGATGGCT
GGAACTCAATGATACGATATTATAAGAACAACTTTTCCGATGGATTTAGACAAGATTCCATAGACTTATT
TCTTGGAAACTATTCAGTGGATGAATTAGAATCTCATAGTCCTTTAAGTGTTCCAAGGGACTGGAAAGAA
GCCGCTGCTAGAGAAGCTGCCGCAAGAGAGGCCGCAGCCAGAGAGGCTGCTGCCAGGTTCCTGGCTTTGC
CTATTATCATGGTTGTTGCCTTTTCAATGTGCATTATCTGTTTGCTTATGGCTGGTGACACTTGGACAGA
AACACTGGCCTATGTGCTCTTCTGGGGAGTTGCAAGCATTGGAACATTTTTTATCATTCTTTACAATGGC
AAAGATTTTGTCGATGCTCCCAGACTGGTCCAGAAAGAAAAGATAGACTGAAGATAACTGATCATAATCA
GCCATACCACATTTGTAGAGGTTTTACTTGCTTTAAAAAACCTCCCACACCTCCCCCTGAACCTGAAACA
TAAAATGAATGCAATTGTTGTTGTTAACTTGTTTATTGCAGCTTATAATGGTTACAAATAAAGCAATAGC
ATCACAAATTTCACAAATAAAGCATTTTTTTCACTGCATTCTAGTTGTGGTTTGTCCAAACTCATCAATG
TATCTTAACGCGTAAATTGTAAGCGTTAATATTTTGTTAAAATTCGCGTTAAATTTTTGTTAAATCAGCT
CATTTTTTAACCAATAGGCCGAAATCGGCAAAATCCCTTATAAATCAAAAGAATAGACCGAGATAGGGT
[37 nt withheld, positions 3990-4026]
AAAGAACGTGGACTCCAACGTCAAAGG
[49 nt withheld, positions 4054-4102]
T
[91 nt withheld, positions 4104-4194]
G
[124 nt withheld, positions 4196-4319]
CAGGTGGCACTTTTCGGGGAAATGTGCGCGGAACCCCTATTTGTTTATTTTTCTAAATACATTCAAATAT
GTATCCGCTCATGAGACAATAACCCTGATAAATGCTTCAATAATATTGAAAAAGGAAGAGTCCTGAGGCG
GAAAGAACCAGCTGTGGAATGTGTGTCAGTTAGGGTGTGGAAAGTCCCCAGGCTCCCCAGCAGGCAGAAG
TATGCAAAGCATGCATCTCAATTAGTCAGCAACCAGGTGTGGAAAGTCCCCAGGCTCCCCAGCAGGCAGA
AGTATGCAAAGCATGCATCTCAATTAGTCAGCAACCATAGTCCCGCCCCTAACTCCGCCCATCCCGCCCC
TAACTCCGCCCAGTTCCGCCCATTCTCCGCCCCATGGCTGACTAATTTTTTTTATTTATGCAGAGGCCGA
GGCCGCCTCGGCCTCTGAGCTATTCCAGAAGTAGTGAGGAGGCTTTTTTGGAGGCCTAGGCTTTTGCAAA
GATCGATCAAGAGACAGGATGAGGATCGTTTCGCATGATTGAACAAGATGGATTGCACGCAGGTTCTCCG
GCCGCTTGGGTGGAGAGGCTATTCGGCTATGACTGGGCACAACAGACAATCGGCTGCTCTGATGCCGCCG
TGTTCCGGCTGTCAGCGCAGGGGCGCCCGGTTCTTTTTGTCAAGACCGACCTGTCCGGTGCCCTGAATGA
ACTGCAAGACGAGGCAGCGCGGCTATCGTGGCTGGCCACGACGGGCGTTCCTTGCGCAGCTGTGCTCGAC
GTTGTCACTGAAGCGGGAAGGGACTGGCTGCTATTGGGCGAAGTGCCGGGGCAGGATCTCCTGTCATCTC
ACCTTGCTCCTGCCGAGAAAGTATCCATCATGGCTGATGCAATGCGGCGGCTGCATACGCTTGATCCGGC
TACCTGCCCATTCGACCACCAAGCGAAACATCGCATCGAGCGAGCACGTACTCGGATGGAAGCCGGTCTT
GTCGATCAGGATGATCTGGACGAAGAGCATCAGGGGCTCGCGCCAGCCGAACTGTTCGCCAGGCTCAAGG
CGAGCATGCCCGACGGCGAGGATCTCGTCGTGACCCATGGCGATGCCTGCTTGCCGAATATCATGGTGGA
AAATGGCCGCTTTTCTGGATTCATCGACTGTGGCCGGCTGGGTGTGGCGGACCGCTATCAGGACATAGCG
TTGGCTACCCGTGATATTGCTGAAGAGCTTGGCGGCGAATGGGCTGACCGCTTCCTCGTGCTTTACGGTA
TCGCCGCTCCCGATTCGCAGCGCATCGCCTTCTATCGCCTTCTTGACGAGTTCTTCTGAGCGGGACTCTG
GGGTTCGAAATGACCGACCAAGCGACGCCCAACCTGCCATCACGAGATTTCGATTCCACCGCCGCCTTCT
ATGAAAGGTTGGGCTTCGGAATCGTTTTCCGGGACGCCGGCTGGATGATCCTCCAGCGCGGGGATCTCAT
GCTGGAGTTCTTCGCCCACCCTAGGGGGAGGCTAACTGAAACACGGAAGGAGACAATACCGGAAGGAACC
CGCGCTATGACGGCAATAAAAAGACAGAATAAAACGCACGGTGTTGGGTCGTTTGTTCATAAACGCGGGG
TTCGGTCCCAGGGCTGGCACTCTGTCGATACCCCACCGAGACCCCATTGGGGCCAATACGCCCGCGTTTC
TTCCTTTTCCCCACCCCACCCCCCAAGTTCGGGTGAAGGCCCAGGGCTCGCAGCCAACGTCGGGGCGGCA
GGCCCTGCCATAGCCTCAGGTTACTCATATATACTTTAGATTGATTTAAAACTTCATTTTTAATTTAAAA
GGATCTAGGTGAAGATCCTTTTTGATAATCTCATGACCAAAATCCCTTAACGTGAGTTTTCGTTCCACTG
AGCGTCAGACCCCGTAGAAAAGATCAAAGGATCTTCTTGAGATCCTTTTTTTCTGCGCGTAATCTGCTGC
TTGCAAACAAAAAAACCACCGCTACCAGCGGTGGTTTGTTTGCCGGATCAAGAGCTACCAACTCTTTTTC
CGAAGGTAACTGGCTTCAGCAGAGCGCAGATACCAAATACTGTTCTTCTAGTGTAGCCGTAGTTAGGCCA
CCACTTCAAGAACTCTGTAGCACCGCCTACATACCTCGCTCTGCTAATCCTGTTACCAGTGGCTGCTGCC
AGTGGCGATAAGTCGTGTCTTACCGGGTTGGACTCAAGACGATAGTTACCGGATAAGGCGCAGCGGTCGG
GCTGAACGGGGGGTTCGTGCACACAGCCCAGCTTGGAGCGAACGACCTACACCGAACTGAGATACCTACA
GCGTGAGCTATGAGAAAGCGCCACGCTTCCCGAAGGGAGAAAGGCGGACAGGTATCCGGTAAGCGGCAGG
GTCGGAACAGGAGAGCGCACGAGGGAGCTTCCAGGGGGAAACGCCTGGTATCTTTATAGTCCTGTCGGGT
TTCGCCACCTCTGACTTGAGCGTCGATTTTTGTGATGCTCGTCAGGGGGGCGGAGCCTATGGAAAAACGC
CAGCAACGCGGCCTTTTTACGGTTCCTGGCCTTTTGCTGGCCTTTTGCTCACATGTTCTTTCCTGCGTTA
TCCCCTGATTCTGTGGATAACCGTATTACC
Features (pLannotate 1.2.2; 17 found; start..end, strand, type, name):
     70..373     +  enhancer       CMV enhancer: human cytomegalovirus immediate early enhancer
    374..577     +  promoter       CMV promoter: human cytomegalovirus (CMV) immediate early promoter
    622..1329    +  CDS            mCherry: mCherry is a basic (constitutively fluorescent) red fluorescent protein published in 2004, derived from Discosoma sp.. It is reported to be a very rapidly-maturing monomer with low acid sensitivity.
   1330..1347    +  misc_feature   MCS (fragment): multiple cloning site
   1388..1710    +  CDS            FKBP (fragment): human FK506-binding protein FKBP12
   1774..1797    +  misc_feature   MCS (fragment): multiple cloning site
   1798..3618    +  CDS            SACM1L: SAC1_HUMAN - Also known as KIAA0851 From Homo sapiens (Human).
   3629..3713    +  CDS            large T antigen (fragment): large T antigen from SV40 (simian virus 40)
   3736..3857    +  polyA_signal   SV40 poly(A) signal: SV40 polyadenylation signal
   3891..4319    -  rep_origin     f1 ori (sequence partly withheld): f1 bacteriophage origin of replication; arrow indicates direction of (+) strand synthesis
   4346..4450    +  promoter       AmpR promoter: bla
   4452..4809    +  promoter       SV40 promoter: SV40 enhancer and early promoter
   4844..5638    +  CDS            NeoR/KanR: aminoglycoside phosphotransferase from Tn5; aph(3')-II (or nptII); confers resistance to neomycin, kanamycin, and G418 (Geneticin®)
   5659..5811    +  CDS            ble (fragment): BLE_KLEPN - Experimental evidence at protein level: Swiss-Prot protein existence level 1. Binding protein with a strong affinity to the bleomycin family of antibiotics. Binds to CL990; an antimitotic-antibiotic compound. From Klebsiella pneumoniae.
   5870..5917    +  polyA_signal   HSV TK poly(A) signal: herpes simplex virus thymidine kinase polyadenylation signal (Cole and Stacy, 1985)
   6008..6024    -  polyA_signal   bGH poly(A) signal (fragment): bovine growth hormone polyadenylation signal
   6246..6834    +  rep_origin     ori: high-copy-number ColE1/pMB1/pBR322/pUC origin of replication
