[The description below was written by a language model from this plasmid's Addgene catalogue record and pLannotate feature annotations shown in this document.]
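Description:
mCherry-FKBP-SAC1-HLx4 is a mammalian expression plasmid of about 6.9 kb built on the pmCherry-C1 backbone. It is maintained in E. coli at high copy through a ColE1/pUC-type origin and selected with kanamycin. The NeoR/KanR cassette is driven by tandem bacterial (bla) and SV40 early promoters and ends in an HSV TK polyadenylation signal, so the same gene can also confer G418 resistance in mammalian cells. An f1 origin is also present. The short large T antigen, ble and bGH poly(A) fragments in the feature table appear to be incidental backbone matches rather than functional parts.

The payload is a single fusion open reading frame under the CMV immediate-early enhancer/promoter, terminated by the SV40 poly(A) signal. From the N-terminus it comprises mCherry, residues 3-108 of human FKBP12 (FKBP1A), a flexible [GGSA]4GG linker, and human SAC1 (SACM1L), a phosphatase that degrades the lipid PtdIns4P. The SAC1 sequence is interrupted after residue 520 by four EAAAR repeats, a motif generally used as a rigid helical spacer, before resuming with residues 521-587. This is the "extended linker" named in the stated purpose. The depositor notes a Y434F substitution relative to the reference sequence and describes it as common and without effect on function.

The FKBP module allows chemically induced dimerisation with an FRB-tagged partner expressed separately, typically triggered with rapamycin, so the red-fluorescent enzyme can be recruited on demand. The associated work examines where SAC1 acts on PtdIns4P, in the endoplasmic reticulum versus donor membranes. The record does not state the recruitment partner.
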