Addgene plasmid #108134: mCherry-FKBP-SAC1-HLx4
Purpose: Recruitable SAC1 with extended linker
Depositing lab: Gerry Hammond. Depositing organization: University of Pittsburgh (University, School of Medicine, and Cancer Institute). Publication: SAC1 degrades its lipid substrate PtdIns4P in the endoplasmic reticulum to maintain a steep chemical gradient with donor membranes. Zewe JP, Wills RC, Sangappa S, Goulden BD, Hammond GR. Elife. 2018 Feb 20;7. pii: 35588. doi: 10.7554/eLife.35588. 35588 PubMed 29461204.
Backbone
  Vector backbone: pmCherry-C1
  Vector type: Mammalian Expression
Growth in bacteria
  Bacterial resistance: Kanamycin, 50 μg/mL
  Growth temperature: 37°C
  Growth strain: DH5alpha
  Copy number: High Copy
Gene/Insert
  Gene/Insert name: mCherry:FKBP1A(3-108):[GGSA]4GG::SACM1L(1-520):[EAAAR]4:SACM1L(521-587)
  Species: H. sapiens (human)
  Mutation: SACM1L(1-520):[EAAAR]4:SACM1L(521-587)
  Entrez Gene: SACM1L (a.k.a. SAC1)
  Promoter: CMV
  Cloning method: Gibson Cloning
Terms and licenses: Academic/Nonprofit Terms; Industry Terms: Not Available to Industry
Depositor comments: Note: The Sac1 insert contains a Y434F mutation compared to the closest reference sequence (NP_054735.3). The depositor has noted that this is a common point mutation that does not affect plasmid function.
How to cite: mCherry-FKBP-SAC1-HLx4 was a gift from Gerry Hammond (Addgene plasmid # 108134 ; http://n2t.net/addgene:108134 ; RRID:Addgene_108134)
